>Addgene plasmid #192618 | pAAV-hSyn-FLEX-RiboL1-jGCaMP8f | addgene full sequence | sequence record 379927 | Addgene NGS Result
CCTGCAGGCAGCTGCGCGCTCGCTCGCTCACTGAGGCCGCCCGGGCGTCGGGCGACCTTTGGTCGCCCGG
CCTCAGTGAGCGAGCGAGCGCGCAGAGAGGGAGTGGCCAACTCCATCACTAGGGGTTCCTGCGGCCGCAC
GCGTGTGTCTAGACTGCAGAGGGCCCTGCGTATGAGTGCAAGTGGGTTTTAGGACCAGGATGAGGCGGGG
TGGGGGTGCCTACCTGACGACCGACCCCGACCCACTGGACAAGCACCCAACCCCCATTCCCCAAATTGCG
CATCCCCTATCAGAGAGGGGGAGGGGAAACAGGATGCGGCGAGGCGCGTGCGCACTGCCAGCTTCAGCAC
CGCGGACAGTGCCTTCGCCCCCGCCTGGCGGCGCGCGCCACCGCCGCCTCAGCACTGAAGGCGCGCTGAC
GTCACTCGCCGGTCCCCCGCAAACTCCCCTTCCCGGCCACCTTGGTCGCGTCCGCGCCGCCGCCGGCCCA
GCCGGACCGCACCACGCGAGGCGCGAGATAGGGGGGCACGGGCGCGACCATCTGCGCTGCGGCGCCGGCG
ACTCAGCGCTGCCTCAGTCTGCGGTGGGCAGCGGAGGAGTCGTGTCGTGCCTGAGAGCGCAGTCGAGAAG
GTACCGGATCCTCTAGAGTCGACTCCGGAATAACTTCGTATAGGATACTTTATACGAAGTTATGCAGAAT
GGTAGCTGGATTGTAGCTGCTATTAGCAATATGAAACCTCTTAATAACTTCGTATAGCATACATTATACG
AAGTTATGGCGCGCCCTA
[648 nt withheld, positions 789-1436]
TGTTCCACCACTACCGCCGCTTCCCCCTGTCCCACCGCTACCACCGCTACCCCCAGTCCCTCCAGACCCA
CCGCTGCCCCCCTTCGCTGTCATCATTTGTACAAACTCTTCGTAGTTTACCTGACCATCCCCATCGATGT
CTGCTTCCCTGATCATTTCATCAACCTCTTCATCTGTTAACTTCTCTCCAAGGTTTGTCATCACGTGGCG
AAGCTCTGCTGCACTGATGTAGCCATTGCCATCCTTATCAAACACACCGAACGCTTCTCTAATTTCTTCT
TCCGTGTCCCTGTATTTCATTTTTCTTGCCATCATTGTCAGGAACTCAGGGAAGTCGATTGTGCCGTCAC
CGTCGGCATCTACTTCATTGATCATGTCCTGCAGCTCTGCTTCTGTGGGGTTCAGTCCGAGAGACCGCAT
CACCGTCCCCAGCTCCTTGGTTGTTATTGTCCCATCCCCGTCCTTGTCAAATAGGGAGAAAGCCTCTTTA
AATTCTGCGATCTGCTCTTCAGTCAGTTGGTCCGGCAGGTTGTACTCCAGCTTGTGCCCCAGGATGTTGC
CGTCCTCCTTGAAGTCGATGCCCTTCAGCTCGATGCGGTTCACCAGGGTGTCGCCCTCGAACTTCACCTC
GGCGCGGGTCTTGTAGTTGCCGTCGTCCTTGAAGAAGATGGTGCGCTCCTGGATGTAGCCTTCGGGCATG
GCGGACTTGAAGAAGTCGTGCTGCTTCATGTGGTCGGGGTAGCGGCTGAAGCACTGCACGCCGTAGGTCA
GGGTGGTCACGAGGGTGGGCCAGGGCACGGGCAGCTTGCCGGTGGTGCAGATGAACTTCAGGGTCAGCTT
GCCGTAGGTGGCATCGCCCTCACCCTCGCCGGACACGCTGAACTTGTGGCCGTTTACGTCGCCGTCCAGC
TCGACCAGGATGGGCACCACCCCGGTGAACAGCTCCTCGCCCTTGCTCACCATGCTCCCTCCGGTACCGC
CCTTGTACAGCTCGTCCATGCCGAGAGTGATCCCGGCGGCGGTCACGAACTCCAGCAGGACCATGTGATC
GCGCTTCTCGTTGGGGTCTTTCGAAAGTTTGGACTCCACGCTCAGGTAGTGGTTGTCGGGCAGCAGCACG
GGGCCGTCGCCGATGGGGGTGTTCTGCTGGTAGTGGTAGGCGAGCTGCACGCCGCCGTCCTCGATGTTGT
GGCGGATGTGGAAGTTCGCCTTGATGCCGTTCTTCTGCTTGTCGGCCTTGATATAGACGTTGATCTTCAG
GCCCATCAGGCGGGCGATGATCTTCACGGCGGTGGCCACCTCCTTGAAGGTCTTCTTGCGACGCGTGTGA
TGATGGTGATGATGCATGGTGGCGGGCTAGCATAACTTCGTATAAAGTATCCTATACGAAGTTATTTGCC
TTAACCCAGAAATTATCACTGTTATTCTTTAGAATGGTGCAAAGAATAACTTCGTATAATGTATGCTATA
CGAAGTTATGAATTCGATATCAAGCTTATCGATAATCAACCTCTGGATTACAAAATTTGTGAAAGATTGA
CTGGTATTCTTAACTATGTTGCTCCTTTTACGCTATGTGGATACGCTGCTTTAATGCCTTTGTATCATGC
TATTGCTTCCCGTATGGCTTTCATTTTCTCCTCCTTGTATAAATCCTGGTTGCTGTCTCTTTATGAGGAG
TTGTGGCCCGTTGTCAGGCAACGTGGCGTGGTGTGCACTGTGTTTGCTGACGCAACCCCCACTGGTTGGG
GCATTGCCACCACCTGTCAGCTCCTTTCCGGGACTTTCGCTTTCCCCCTCCCTATTGCCACGGCGGAACT
CATCGCCGCCTGCCTTGCCCGCTGCTGGACAGGGGCTCGGCTGTTGGGCACTGACAATTCCGTGGTGTTG
TCGGGGAAATCATCGTCCTTTCCTTGGCTGCTCGCCTATGTTGCCACCTGGATTCTGCGCGGGACGTCCT
TCTGCTACGTCCCTTCGGCCCTCAATCCAGCGGACCTTCCTTCCCGCGGCCTGCTGCCGGCTCTGCGGCC
TCTTCCGCGTCTTCGCCTTCGCCCTCAGACGAGTCGGATCTCCCTTTGGGCCGCCTCCCCGCATCGATAC
CGAGCGCTGCTCGAGAGATCTACGGGTGGCATCCCTGTGACCCCTCCCCAGTGCCTCTCCTGGCCCTGGA
AGTTGCCACTCCAGTGCCCACCAGCCTTGTCCTAATAAAATTAAGTTGCATCATTTTGTCTGACTAGGTG
TCCTTCTATAATATTATGGGGTGGAGGGGGGTGGTATGGAGCAAGGGGCAAGTTGGGAAGACAACCTGTA
GGGCCTGCGGGGTCTATTGGGAACCAAGCTGGAGTGCAGTGGCACAATCTTGGCTCACTGCAATCTCCGC
CTCCTGGGTTCAAGCGATTCTCCTGCCTCAGCCTCCCGAGTTGTTGGGATTCCAGGCATGCATGACCAGG
CTCAGCTAATTTTTGTTTTTTTGGTAGAGACGGGGTTTCACCATATTGGCCAGGCTGGTCTCCAACTCCT
AATCTCAGGTGATCTACCCACCTTGGCCTCCCAAATTGCTGGGATTACAGGCGTGAACCACTGCTCCCTT
CCCTGTCCTTCTGATTTTGTAGGTAACCACGTGCGGACCGAGCGGCCGCAGGAACCCCTAGTGATGGAGT
TGGCCACTCCCTCTCTGCGCGCTCGCTCGCTCACTGAGGCCGGGCGACCAAAGGTCGCCCGACGCCCGGG
CTTTGCCCGGGCGGCCTCAGTGAGCGAGCGAGCGCGCAGCTGCCTGCAGGGGCGCCTGATGCGGTATTTT
CTCCTTACGCATCTGTGCGGTATTTCACACCGCATA
[95 nt withheld, positions 4273-4367]
T
[46 nt withheld, positions 4369-4414]
C
[141 nt withheld, positions 4416-4556]
CCTTTGACGTTGGAGTCCACGTTCTTT
[37 nt withheld, positions 4584-4620]
ACTCTATCTCGGGCTATTCTTTTGATTTATAAGGGATTTTGCCGATTTCGGTCTATTGGTTAAAAAATGA
GCTGATTTAACAAAAATTTAACGCGAATTTTAACAAAATATTAACGTTTACAATTTTATGGTGCACTCTC
AGTACAATCTGCTCTGATGCCGCATAGTTAAGCCAGCCCCGACACCCGCCAACACCCGCTGACGCGCCCT
GACGGGCTTGTCTGCTCCCGGCATCCGCTTACAGACAAGCTGTGACCGTCTCCGGGAGCTGCATGTGTCA
GAGGTTTTCACCGTCATCACCGAAACGCGCGAGACGAAAGGGCCTCGTGATACGCCTATTTTTATAGGTT
AATGTCATGATAATAATGGTTTCTTAGACGTCAGGTGGCACTTTTCGGGGAAATGTGCGCGGAACCCCTA
TTTGTTTATTTTTCTAAATACATTCAAATATGTATCCGCTCATGAGACAATAACCCTGATAAATGCTTCA
ATAATATTGAAAAAGGAAGAGTATGAGTATTCAACATTTCCGTGTCGCCCTTATTCCCTTTTTTGCGGCA
TTTTGCCTTCCTGTTTTTGCTCACCCAGAAACGCTGGTGAAAGTAAAAGATGCTGAAGATCAGTTGGGTG
CACGAGTGGGTTACATCGAACTGGATCTCAACAGCGGTAAGATCCTTGAGAGTTTTCGCCCCGAAGAACG
TTTTCCAATGATGAGCACTTTTAAAGTTCTGCTATGTGGCGCGGTATTATCCCGTATTGACGCCGGGCAA
GAGCAACTCGGTCGCCGCATACACTATTCTCAGAATGACTTGGTTGAGTACTCACCAGTCACAGAAAAGC
ATCTTACGGATGGCATGACAGTAAGAGAATTATGCAGTGCTGCCATAACCATGAGTGATAACACTGCGGC
CAACTTACTTCTGACAACGATCGGAGGACCGAAGGAGCTAACCGCTTTTTTGCACAACATGGGGGATCAT
GTAACTCGCCTTGATCGTTGGGAACCGGAGCTGAATGAAGCCATACCAAACGACGAGCGTGACACCACGA
TGCCTGTAGCAATGGCAACAACGTTGCGCAAACTATTAACTGGCGAACTACTTACTCTAGCTTCCCGGCA
ACAATTAATAGACTGGATGGAGGCGGATAAAGTTGCAGGACCACTTCTGCGCTCGGCCCTTCCGGCTGGC
TGGTTTATTGCTGATAAATCTGGAGCCGGTGAGCGTGGGTCTCGCGGTATCATTGCAGCACTGGGGCCAG
ATGGTAAGCCCTCCCGTATCGTAGTTATCTACACGACGGGGAGTCAGGCAACTATGGATGAACGAAATAG
ACAGATCGCTGAGATAGGTGCCTCACTGATTAAGCATTGGTAACTGTCAGACCAAGTTTACTCATATATA
CTTTAGATTGATTTAAAACTTCATTTTTAATTTAAAAGGATCTAGGTGAAGATCCTTTTTGATAATCTCA
TGACCAAAATCCCTTAACGTGAGTTTTCGTTCCACTGAGCGTCAGACCCCGTAGAAAAGATCAAAGGATC
TTCTTGAGATCCTTTTTTTCTGCGCGTAATCTGCTGCTTGCAAACAAAAAAACCACCGCTACCAGCGGTG
GTTTGTTTGCCGGATCAAGAGCTACCAACTCTTTTTCCGAAGGTAACTGGCTTCAGCAGAGCGCAGATAC
CAAATACTGTTCTTCTAGTGTAGCCGTAGTTAGGCCACCACTTCAAGAACTCTGTAGCACCGCCTACATA
CCTCGCTCTGCTAATCCTGTTACCAGTGGCTGCTGCCAGTGGCGATAAGTCGTGTCTTACCGGGTTGGAC
TCAAGACGATAGTTACCGGATAAGGCGCAGCGGTCGGGCTGAACGGGGGGTTCGTGCACACAGCCCAGCT
TGGAGCGAACGACCTACACCGAACTGAGATACCTACAGCGTGAGCTATGAGAAAGCGCCACGCTTCCCGA
AGGGAGAAAGGCGGACAGGTATCCGGTAAGCGGCAGGGTCGGAACAGGAGAGCGCACGAGGGAGCTTCCA
GGGGGAAACGCCTGGTATCTTTATAGTCCTGTCGGGTTTCGCCACCTCTGACTTGAGCGTCGATTTTTGT
GATGCTCGTCAGGGGGGCGGAGCCTATGGAAAAACGCCAGCAACGCGGCCTTTTTACGGTTCCTGGCCTT
TTGCTGGCCTTTTGCTCACATGT
Features (pLannotate 1.2.2; 23 found; start..end, strand, type, name):
     12..39      +  repeat_region  AAV2 ITR (fragment): inverted terminal repeat of adeno-associated virus serotype 2 inverted
     68..95      +  repeat_region  AAV2 ITR (fragment): inverted terminal repeat of adeno-associated virus serotype 2 inverted
    175..622     +  promoter       hSyn promoter: human synapsin I promoter; confers neuron-specific expression (Kügler et al., 2003)
    636..653     +  misc_feature   MCS (fragment): pUC18/19 multiple cloning site
    660..693     +  protein_bind   lox2272: Cre-mediated recombination occurs in the 8-bp core sequence (GGATACTT). lox2272 sites are compatible with each other, but incompatible with loxP or loxN sites (Lee and Saito, 1988). Cre recombinase
    694..743     -  intron         β-globin intron (fragment): internally truncated intron from human β-globin
    744..777     +  protein_bind   loxP: Cre-mediated recombination occurs in the 8-bp core sequence (GCATACAT). Cre recombinase
    789..1436    -  CDS            RPL10A (sequence withheld): RL10A_HUMAN - Also known as NEDD6. Experimental evidence at protein level: Swiss-Prot protein existence level 1. Component of the large ribosomal subunit. From Homo sapiens (Human).
   1518..2687    -  CDS            GCaMP6s (fragment): improved fluorescent protein-based calcium sensor (Chen et al., 2013)
   2798..2831    -  protein_bind   lox2272: Cre-mediated recombination occurs in the 8-bp core sequence (GGATACTT). lox2272 sites are compatible with each other, but incompatible with loxP or loxN sites (Lee and Saito, 1988). Cre recombinase
   2832..2881    -  intron         β-globin intron (fragment): internally truncated intron from human β-globin
   2882..2915    -  protein_bind   loxP: Cre-mediated recombination occurs in the 8-bp core sequence (GCATACAT). Cre recombinase
   2916..2940    +  misc_feature   MCS (fragment): pBluescript multiple cloning site
   2940..3528    +  misc_feature   WPRE: woodchuck hepatitis virus posttranscriptional regulatory element
   3560..4036    +  polyA_signal   hGH poly(A) signal: human growth hormone polyadenylation signal
   4076..4216    +  repeat_region  AAV2 ITR: inverted terminal repeat of adeno-associated virus serotype 2 inverted
   4221..4272    -  misc_feature   bom (fragment): basis of mobility region from pBR322
   4291..4746    +  rep_origin     f1 ori (sequence partly withheld): f1 bacteriophage origin of replication; arrow indicates direction of (+) strand synthesis
   4747..4796    -  misc_feature   bom (fragment): basis of mobility region from pBR322
   4898..4933    -  CDS            rop (fragment): Rop protein, which maintains plasmids at low copy number; rop
   5028..5132    +  promoter       AmpR promoter: bla
   5133..5993    +  CDS            AmpR: β-lactamase; bla; confers resistance to ampicillin, carbenicillin, and related antibiotics
   6164..6752    +  rep_origin     ori: high-copy-number ColE1/pMB1/pBR322/pUC origin of replication
