[The description below was written by a language model from this plasmid's Addgene catalogue record and pLannotate feature annotations shown in this document.]
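Description:
pAAV-hSyn-FLEX-RiboL1-jGCaMP8f is a 6.8 kb AAV transfer plasmid built on a pAAV backbone for producing recombinant adeno-associated virus that expresses a soma-targeted calcium indicator in Cre-positive neurons. It is propagated in bacteria through a high-copy ColE1/pUC-type origin with ampicillin selection (AmpR under its own promoter), and the backbone also carries an f1 phage origin. The expression cassette lies between AAV2 inverted terminal repeats, which direct replication and packaging of the vector genome. The automated annotation recognised the downstream ITR in full but only short fragments of the upstream one, which may reflect the difficulty of sequencing and annotating these repeats rather than a real truncation.

Within the ITRs, the human synapsin I promoter restricts expression to neurons. Downstream sits a FLEX (double-inverted) switch: paired lox2272 and loxP sites in opposing orientations flank the coding sequence, which lies on the antisense strand relative to the promoter. Cre recombinase inverts the cassette and then excises one site of each pair, locking the insert in the sense orientation so that only Cre-expressing cells produce the protein. The payload is jGCaMP8f, a fast GCaMP-family sensor (annotated by similarity as a GCaMP6s fragment), fused at its C-terminal end to human ribosomal protein RPL10A (RiboL1). This fusion tethers the indicator to ribosomes and so concentrates signal in the cell body rather than the neuropil. The record also lists an N-terminal 6xHis tag. A WPRE and the human growth hormone polyadenylation signal follow the switch to enhance transcript stability and processing. According to the associated publication title, the vector belongs to a suite intended for in vivo calcium imaging in mice after intracerebral or retro-orbital delivery.
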