Addgene plasmid #192618: pAAV-hSyn-FLEX-RiboL1-jGCaMP8f
Purpose: AAV transfer plasmid for neuronal expression of Cre-dependent (FLEX), soma-targeted (RiboL1) jGCaMP8f.
Depositing lab: Marianne Fyhn. Depositing organization: University of Oslo. Publication: An updated suite of viral vectors for in vivo calcium imaging using intracerebral and retro-orbital injections in male mice. Grodem S, Nymoen I, Vatne GH, Rogge FS, Bjornsdottir V, Lensjo KK, Fyhn M. Nat Commun. 2023 Feb 4;14(1):608. doi: 10.1038/s41467-023-36324-3. PubMed 36739289.
Backbone
  Vector backbone: pAAV
  Backbone size w/o insert (bp): 4815
  Total vector size (bp): 6813
  Vector type: Mammalian Expression, AAV, Cre/Lox
Growth in bacteria
  Bacterial resistance: Ampicillin, 100 μg/mL
  Growth temperature: 30°C
  Growth strain: NEB Stable
  Copy number: High Copy
Gene/Insert
  Gene/Insert name: FLEX-RiboL1-jGCaMP8f
  Insert size (bp): 1998
  Tag / fusion protein: 6xHis (N terminal on insert)
Terms and licenses: Academic/Nonprofit Terms; Industry Terms: Not Available to Industry
How to cite: pAAV-hSyn-FLEX-RiboL1-jGCaMP8f was a gift from Marianne Fyhn (Addgene plasmid # 192618 ; http://n2t.net/addgene:192618 ; RRID:Addgene_192618)
